Addgene plasmid #224213: pFW2500
Purpose: Bacteroides genomic editing tool; IPTG inducible-Fncpf1 and recT
Depositing lab: Ophelia Venturelli. Depositing organization: University of Wisconsin, Madison. Publication: Polysaccharide utilization loci in Bacteroides determine population fitness and community-level interactions. Feng J, Qian Y, Zhou Z, Ertmer S, Vivas EI, Lan F, Hamilton JJ, Rey FE, Anantharaman K, Venturelli OS. Cell Host Microbe. 2022 Feb 9;30(2):200-215.e12. doi: 10.1016/j.chom.2021.12.006. Epub 2022 Jan 6. PubMed 34995484.
Backbone
  Vector backbone: pFW2000
  Vector type: Bacterial Expression, CRISPR, Synthetic Biology
Growth in bacteria
  Bacterial resistance: Ampicillin, 100 μg/mL
  Growth temperature: 37°C
  Growth strain: DH5alpha
  Copy number: Low Copy
Gene/Insert
  Gene/Insert name: Fncpf1 and recT
  Species: Bacteria
Terms and licenses: Academic/Nonprofit Terms; Industry Terms: Not Available to Industry
How to cite: pFW2500 was a gift from Ophelia Venturelli (Addgene plasmid # 224213 ; http://n2t.net/addgene:224213 ; RRID:Addgene_224213)
