[The description below was written by a language model from this plasmid's Addgene catalogue record and pLannotate feature annotations shown in this document.]
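Description:
pFW2500 is a CRISPR-based genome editing plasmid for Bacteroides, built on the pFW2000 backbone and classified as a bacterial expression, CRISPR and synthetic biology vector. It is about 11.6 kb and is maintained in E. coli through a p15A origin of replication (a short RSF origin fragment is also annotated beside it), with β-lactamase (AmpR) providing ampicillin selection; the catalogue lists it as low copy. An incP origin of transfer with an adjacent traJ fragment allows the plasmid to be mobilised by conjugation from an E. coli donor that supplies the transfer functions. An erm-type rRNA methyltransferase gene, matched by the annotation to ermC', confers macrolide-lincosamide-streptogramin B resistance. It presumably serves as the selectable marker in the Bacteroides recipient, though the record does not say so explicitly.

The payload consists of two inducible genes. One encodes the Cas12a (Cpf1) nuclease from Francisella novicida, followed by the rrnB T1 terminator. The other encodes E. coli RecT, a single-strand DNA-binding and annealing protein functionally similar to lambda Redβ. Each coding sequence is preceded by a pair of lac operator fragments, and a lacI repressor gene lies between the two cassettes, so expression of both is held off until IPTG is added. The promoters themselves are not named in the record. Nuclease cleavage at a chosen chromosomal site would select against unedited cells, while RecT promotes recombination with a repair template.

No crRNA array, homology arms or Bacteroides replication or integration element is annotated. A stretch of roughly 1.8 kb between the recT cassette and the erm gene carries no annotation, so these components cannot be assessed from the feature table.
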