Features (pLannotate 1.2.2; 17 found; start..end, strand, type, name):
     24..69      -  CDS            traJ (fragment): oriT-recognizing protein; traJ
    102..211     -  oriT           oriT: incP origin of transfer
    276..821     +  rep_origin     p15A ori: Plasmids containing the medium-copy-number p15A origin of replication can be propagated in E. coli cells that contain a second plasmid with the ColE1 origin.
    909..964     +  rep_origin     RSF ori (fragment): Plasmids containing the RSF 1030 origin of replication can be propagated in E. coli cells that contain additional plasmids with compatible origins.
    972..997     +  misc_feature   MCS (fragment): pBluescript multiple cloning site
   1012..1083    -  terminator     rrnB T1 terminator: transcription terminator T1 from the E. coli rrnB gene
   1085..1200    -  ncRNA          5S rRNA: Accession: RF00001 - 5S ribosomal RNA
   1295..5194    -  CDS            cas12a: CS12A_FRATN - Also known as cpf1 From Francisella tularensis subsp. novicida (strain U112).
   5237..5257    -  protein_bind   lac operator (fragment): The lac repressor binds to the lac operator to inhibit transcription in E. coli. This inhibition can be relieved by adding lactose or isopropyl-β-D-thiogalactopyranoside (IPTG). lac repressor encoded by lacI
   5270..5291    -  protein_bind   lac operator (fragment): The lac repressor binds to the lac operator to inhibit transcription in E. coli. This inhibition can be relieved by adding lactose or isopropyl-β-D-thiogalactopyranoside (IPTG). lac repressor encoded by lacI
   5664..6746    +  CDS            lacI: lac repressor; lacI; The lac repressor binds to the lac operator to inhibit transcription in E. coli. This inhibition can be relieved by adding lactose or isopropyl-β-D-thiogalactopyranoside (IPTG).
   6747..6778    +  misc_feature   MCS (fragment): pBluescript multiple cloning site
   6789..7595    -  CDS            recT: RECT_ECOLI - Experimental evidence at protein level: Swiss-Prot protein existence level 1. Binds to single-stranded DNA and also promotes the renaturation of complementary single-stranded DNA. Function in recombination. Has a function similar to that of lambda RedB. From Escherichia coli (strain K12).
   7638..7658    -  protein_bind   lac operator (fragment): The lac repressor binds to the lac operator to inhibit transcription in E. coli. This inhibition can be relieved by adding lactose or isopropyl-β-D-thiogalactopyranoside (IPTG). lac repressor encoded by lacI
   7671..7692    -  protein_bind   lac operator (fragment): The lac repressor binds to the lac operator to inhibit transcription in E. coli. This inhibition can be relieved by adding lactose or isopropyl-β-D-thiogalactopyranoside (IPTG). lac repressor encoded by lacI
   9502..10230   -  CDS            ermC': ERM_BACIU - Experimental evidence at protein level: Swiss-Prot protein existence level 1. This protein produces a dimethylation of the adenine residue at position 2085 in 23S rRNA, resulting in reduced affinity between ribosomes and macrolide-lincosamide-streptogramin B antibiotics. From Bacillus subtilis.
  10718..11578   +  CDS            AmpR: β-lactamase; bla; confers resistance to ampicillin, carbenicillin, and related antibiotics
>Addgene plasmid #224213 | pFW2500 | addgene full sequence | sequence record 444253 | Addgene NGS Result
CAATTCGAGGGGGATCAATTCCGTGATAGGTGGGCTGCCCTTCCTGGTTGGCTTGGTTTCATCAGCCATC
CGCTTGCCCTCATCTGTTACGCCGGCGGTAGCCGGCCAGCCTCGCAGAGCAGGATTCCCGTTGAGCACCG
CCAGGTGCGAATAAGGGACAGTGAAGAAGGAACACCCGCTCGCGGGTGGGCCTACTTCACCTATCCTGCC
CGGCTGACGCCGTTGGATACACCAAGGAAAGTCTACACGAACCCTTTGTTAATAAGATGATCTTCTTGAG
ATCGTTTTGGTCTGCGCGTAATCTCTTGCTCTGAAAACGAAAAAACCGCCTTGCAGGGCGGTTTTTCGAA
GGTTCTCTGAGCTACCAACTCTTTGAACCGAGGTAACTGGCTTGGAGGAGCGCAGTCACCAAAACTTGTC
CTTTCAGTTTAGCCTTAACCGGCGCATGACTTCAAGACTAACTCCTCTAAATCAATTACCAGTGGCTGCT
GCCAGTGGTGCTTTTGCATGTCTTTCCGGGTTGGACTCAAGACGATAGTTACCGGATAAGGCGCAGCGGT
CGGACTGAACGGGGGGTTCGTGCATACAGTCCAGCTTGGAGCGAACTGCCTACCCGGAACTGAGTGTCAG
GCGTGGAATGAGACAAACGCGGCCATAACAGCGGAATGACACCGGTAAACCGAAAGGCAGGAACAGGAGA
GCGCACGAGGGAGCCGCCAGGGGGAAACGCCTGGTATCTTTATAGTCCTGTCGGGTTTCGCCACCACTGA
TTTGAGCGTCAGATTTCGTGATGCTTGTCAGGGGGGCGGAGCCTATGGAAAAACGGCTTTGCCGCGGCCC
TCTCACTTCCCTGTTAAGTATCTTCCTGGCATCTTCCAGGAAATCTCCGCCCCGTTCGTAAGCCATTTCC
GCTCGCCGCAGTCGAACGACCGAGCGTAGCGAGTCAGTGAGCGAGGAAGCGGAATATATCCGCGGCCGCT
CTAGAACTAGTGGATCCTTTGTCCTACTCAGGAGAGCGTTCACCGACAAACAACAGATAAAACGAAAGGC
CCAGTCTTTCGACTGAGCCTTTCGTTTTATTTGATGCCTGGCAGTTCCCTACTCTCGCATGGGGAGACCC
CACACTACCATCGGCGCTACGGCGTTTCACTTCTGAGTTCGGCATGGGGTCAGGTGGGACCACCGCGCTA
CTGCCGCCAGGCAAATTCTGTTTTATCAGACCGCTTCTGCGTTCTGATTTAATCTGTATCAGGCTGAAAA
TCTTCTCTCATCCGCCAAAACAGCCAAGCTTTTAGTTGTTACGGTTCTGAACGAACTCAAAATATTCTTC
GTTTTTAATAACCAGATTAAGTTTCTTACCCTCCTGGTTATTTTTAATACGGCCCAGGAGCATAAGTCCT
TTCAGACCAATGTGATAAGCTCCATTTGCATCTGCGTCTTGTGGCATATTTTTCGGCGCCTGGCGGCTGT
CAAAGAAGTTCCCGTTCACATCCGCCACCGGCGAGATCAGATAATCGAGTTCGGTACCTGTCTTGGAATT
GCGCATCTGAAGGATAGTATTTAATACGCTGGTGAGTTTGGCGAAAAACTTTTTATCGCTTTCACCGCAA
ATTGCGGCTTTAATACACTCACCGTGACCATATTCGATCGAGTAGTCTTTGAGCAGTTTCTCCAGCTCTT
TCGTAGGATACACTTCGCGGGTATCCCAATTATGATTTTTGTCCGAGTTGCGAAAGTTAATCAGGCGGCT
GCCGAAGGAGGCAATCGTCCACTTGCCTTTCGCGGCTTTGTCGCCGAAGTTTTTGTAGTCGAAGCTGAAC
TCGAAATAGCCCTTATCCAGGTTGTAGCAGATTTTATCAAACTTGCTAAAGAACTCCTGGCTCTTGGATA
CACTTTCATACTTTGGGTACAGTTGGTTGACGAAGCCCGTGACCGGGCAAATCTTGCTGGTGAAGCCTGC
CGGCACGTAATAGATAATACCCGTCTGTTTACCCATTTTCTTGAAGGTTTCGAACGGGGCGGTCAGCTGA
TACGCACGCAGAACGCCACCTGTCTTATCAAACTCATTGTCCTTGAAGACCAGATAGTTCAGTTTCTCAA
TCAACATTTTCTCTAATTTCTGGTAAACCTGTTTTTCGACCTTGAAGCGACCGCGTTTGAAACCAAAGTT
CAGATCTTCAAACACTACAATAGCATTATATTCAATGACTAATTTGGCGATTTCGTGTACTACCTGAGAA
AGATAACCTTCTTTCATTTCCTTGATGTTGTTGATTTTTTTCCAGTCTTTGCGAGCGCTATCACGATCTT
TCTCGATAGCAGCCAGTTTGTCGTGATAATTCGTTTTCATGCGATCATTACCGATGATATTGAAGGTATC
CTGCTTGATAATGTTACCCTTGCCATCCACCAGCGTGTAATACGCCAGATGGCGTTCACCACGATCGATC
GACAGAATGTGCACATCGTTCGCTTTCTCTTTCAGCAGCAAGTTAATTTCGTCGTTAAATTTGTTTGCGC
CGGACGATTTAAAGTTAATCGTGATCGGGCAGTGAAAGAAAAACTTATCTTCCGTAAAGCGTTTGTCTTT
AATCAGGTCGTACTCGAACACGCTTTCCTTTTTCGGATTGTCCTTGTTTTTGTTGGCAATCGCTTCCTTC
GCCGGGTGGGTAATTTTCTTTGGAATGCTCTGTTTACGATAAAACAGTTCCGCCTCGCCATTGAGTTTGT
ACACTACATCCTGGAGATTACGCTCATCAAACAATGCCTTCCAATATAAGGTATGGAGATTGGGGCGGCC
CTTTGAGTACGCGCTGAAATCTTTATTATAAATCTGGAAGAGGTACAGTTTGCCCTGATTTACAACGGAG
TCAATGTATGACTCGCTGATGTTTTCGAATGTCAGTTTATAACCCTGATTTTCGACCTCGCGATAGAACT
CATCGATCGAGTTATAACGTTGGGTGTCGGAGAAACGGAAGCCAAAGTCTTTCCATTCGGGATGTTTGCT
GATCGATTGTTTGTAAAAGTCGATAAACTTACGACAATCTTCAATATTGAACTCAAACTTTTCATAGCCT
TTTTGCGGGCTGCCATTTTTGGTATGCGTCGAATGATTACGGATGCGCAGGATGTCTTCACTCGGATTAT
AAAATTTAATGCTCTTGGCGCTAAAAAACACTTTCGGCAGCATTTTGTTCGCCCCAGGCAGCAGTTTATA
AACGATTTTCTTGTAACCTTCACCCTTATTTTCCTTGATGGCTTTGTCGTCAAAGATTTTGTTGTTTTTC
TTGTTCATGACGCCTAAATAATATTTATCGTCTTTGATAAACAGAATGGCGGTATTATCTGGCTCTTTAT
TCTTATCCCAACCGTTCGCCAGGGTGGAGTTTTCGAAATTCAGTTTGAATTTTTCATCGCTATAGGGTTT
CTGAGTAATATAATTGCGAATTTTATTATAGAGGGGGACAATGTTTGCTAATTCGAAGTAGCATTCTTCG
AAAACCAGGTAGAAGTGTTCATCTTTATCGAGAATGTTCGCCTTGTCTTCTGACTGGCTAATGTGAAAGA
TCTTCAGTTTATGCAGCAGATTATTAGTTTGGTCCAGCAGGTCTTTGATCGCTTTCACATCATCTTCGGC
GCTAGCCTGCAGGAGATCTTTCTTACCCTGATTCTGGTATTTAATTGAGATCTGCGCCAGATTGTCCTTA
TTCTGTGCGATTTCATCGAAAATCATCGGAATGGCGGCAAAATTGGCCAGGATTTCTTCGAAACGGCATT
GTTTGTCGATATCACGATGTTTGTTAAATTCTTCCAGGGCCAGTTTAATGGTTTCCAGGCTCAGATATTT
CGCTTTTTCCGTTTTTTTCGCAATCAGTTCCTGTTCTTTCTTACTTGGGTTATCTAAGTTTTTCGGAGCA
ATTTGCTGGGTAATATATTCCAGCACGGCAGTACCAATCACGGAGTAGTCATCAAACACCTGTTGGGACA
GGTCGGTTAAAGACTTATCGTTTTTAAAGTAGATTTTCGAAAGATCCAGCTTCTGGGCTTTGAGATCATC
AAATAAGAGGCTGAGCGTCTCTTTGATCGACTTCTCTTCGACGGTTTTGAAAGCCGCAATCTGTTCATAA
AATGACTGCATAGTCGTCACTACATCGGAGTCATCTTCCAGTTTGTCAATCACAAATGACTTACTTTCCG
TATCACTTAAAATCTGTTTGAACAGCACGGACATCTTATATTTTTTGAGTGTTTTATCGTTGATTTGCTG
GCTATACAGATTAATGTATTCGTTGATACCTTTACGTTTGGTGTTTTCACCGTTAACGAATTTCCCGCCA
ATAATCGTATTAAACTTAGTAATCCCGGATTGATTTAAGTAGTTATTAAAGTTTGCAATCTCGAAAACTT
CGTCCAGGCTAAAGACGCGCTGGTTCACTTCCGAGGTTTTATAGTCAATATCAAAAGTCAACTCCTCCGC
CAAGTCCTTTTTGATCTGTTCATAATTGATCGCTTCCGGCGCCTTATCCTTCAGAGATTCATATTTCGCT
TTGTTCTCCAAAAATTTGGGTAAATTATCGTCAACGATGCGGTAAATGATAGAGGTTGGGATGTCGTTTG
AGCTGTACACGTTTTTACGATTTTCATGAAATCCTTTGAAGTAGGTTGTCCACCCTTTGAACGATTTGAT
AATTTCCAGTGCTTCATCGATATCTGTGATGTCGCTATTTGCCTTAAACAGTTCGATGCCGTTATCTTTG
GATTGTTTAAGCCACAGGATCAGATCGGATTCCTGCCCTTTCTTGGCATCGATCAGGTTCTGGTTGAACA
GGTTTTTGAACTTCTCGGAATCCTTAATGTACTCACTAATCTGTTTCTTGATAGTATCCTTGGCACTCTT
AAAATCTTTCTGCAGATTATCATCGTCCGATTTCTTCAGCTTGAAGTAAACATCGCTATAGTTCTGAAGA
AGGTCTTCACTGATACACACGGAGCTAAGAATTTCTTCAATAAAAAACTGATGATATTTGTCGATGATTT
GTTTAGCTTTCTTGTAGTCTTTTGCACGCTTTTCGTCATCCAGGATAAGGCCACGCGCTTTGATGTTTTC
CAGCGTTTTGCCTTGTGGAATTAATTCAAAGCGCAGCGTTTTCGACAGGGAATATTTGTTTACGAATTCC
TGATAGATACTCATGTTTATATTATTTATATTTGTTTGACGAGAACATCTTTATTTAATTGTTATCCGCT
CACAATTGCCGACAAAGGTAATTGTTATCCGCTCACAATTCAAATAAATAGATAGAAAAATAACAGTTTG
TCGAATTTTCTTTGTAAGCGGCCGCTGATCTGGAAGAAGCAATGAAAGCTGCTGTTAAGTCTCCGAATCA
GGTATTGTTCCTGACAGGTGTATTCCCATCCGGTAAACGCGGATACTTTGCAGTTGATCTGACTCAGGAA
TAAATTATAAATTAAGGTAAGAAGATTGTAGGATAAGCTAATGAAATAGAAAAAGGATGCCGTCACACAA
CTTGTCGGCATTCTTTTTTGTTTTATTAGTTGAAAATATAGTGAAAAAGTTGCCTAAATATGTATGTTAA
CAAATTATTTGTCGTAACTTTGCACTCCAAATCTGTTTTTAACATATGGCACTAGTGGTGAATGTGAAAC
CAGTAACGTTATACGATGTCGCAGAGTATGCCGGTGTCTCTTATCAGACCGTTTCCCGCGTGGTGAACCA
GGCCAGCCACGTTTCTGCGAAAACGCGGGAAAAAGTGGAAGCGGCGATGGCGGAGCTGAATTACATTCCC
AACCGCGTGGCACAACAACTGGCGGGCAAACAGTCGTTGCTGATTGGCGTTGCCACCTCCAGTCTGGCCC
TGCACGCGCCGTCGCAAATTGTCGCGGCGATTAAATCTCGCGCCGATCAACTGGGTGCCAGCGTGGTGGT
GTCGATGGTAGAACGAAGCGGCGTCGAAGCCTGTAAAGCGGCGGTGCACAATCTTCTCGCGCAACGCGTC
AGTGGGCTGATCATTAACTATCCGCTGGATGACCAGGATGCCATTGCTGTGGAAGCTGCCTGCACTAATG
TTCCGGCGTTATTTCTTGATGTCTCTGACCAGACACCCATCAACAGTATTATTTTCTCCCATGAGGACGG
TACGCGACTGGGCGTGGAGCATCTGGTCGCATTGGGTCACCAGCAAATCGCGCTGTTAGCGGGCCCATTA
AGTTCTGTCTCGGCGCGTCTGCGTCTGGCTGGCTGGCATAAATATCTCACTCGCAATCAAATTCAGCCGA
TAGCGGAACGGGAAGGCGACTGGAGTGCCATGTCCGGTTTTCAACAAACCATGCAAATGCTGAATGAGGG
CATCGTTCCCACTGCGATGCTGGTTGCCAACGATCAGATGGCGCTGGGCGCAATGCGCGCCATTACCGAG
TCCGGGCTGCGCGTTGGTGCGGATATCTCGGTAGTGGGATACGACGATACCGAGGACAGCTCATGTTATA
TCCCGCCGTTAACCACCATCAAACAGGATTTTCGCCTGCTGGGGCAAACCAGCGTGGACCGCTTGCTGCA
ACTCTCTCAGGGCCAGGCGGTGAAGGGCAATCAGCTGTTGCCCGTCTCACTGGTGAAAAGAAAAACCACC
CTGGCGCCCAATACGCAAACCGCCTCTCCCCGCGCGTTGGCCGATTCATTAATGCAGCTGGCACGACAGG
TTTCCCGACTGGAAAGCGGGCAGTGAGAATTCGATATCAAGCTTATCGATACCGTCGATGTCGACTTATT
CCTCTGAATTATCGATTACACTGTATTCCCCGGTTAATACAGAGGAATCTGCAGGATCGATTGTCAGTGG
TTCCTTTTCATCCATTGATACTGCACGCTGGATCTCAATTGATACGGGCAAATATTTGAACAGGCGACGA
ATAGCCGTTTTCTTTGCCATTTCTTCCCAGTGAGTTACCCACGGCCCGTTATTACCAGCTTTACTCAGGC
TGCGCACCAGCTCAATCTGTTTGCGCGTCATAACTTCAAACTGAGTACCTCCGTCTTTCAGTCTTGCGAC
AGCATAGACGTGGGTAACCGGGGCATCTTCGTTTTCTCCCGGGCGGTGTATTAACTTTTCATCAAGGCCA
AATTCGAAGCTAAACTCGTCACCTTCACGGACAACACGGGCTGACAGGCTGGCGATTTGACCAGAACGGC
GAGCCAGATCAATCATGCCGCGATAGCCAATGATTAGCTGAACGTTCTTTTTACCGCTCTTTTCGTTTTT
ATTACCAAAAGGCAGTAAATATGCATGACCGAGGGCGCTACCTGGCTCAAGTCCGAGCTGTGAACACTGT
ACGATCGCACTGACAAAACTCATAGTGTCACAGTTTCCTAACGCCGGAACTTTACGAATTTCTGTGGTGG
CGATACGGATCATACGTTCAGCCGTCATATGGCGTGGAAGAGCTGCTGCCAGTTGCTCTTTCATTGATGG
CTGGTTAATAAAACTAATCACGTCGCTATTTTTAACTGCTGCTGGTGCACGGTTTCCCTGAGTTTTTTGC
AGATCGGCTTTTGCGATTGGTGGTTGCTTAGTCATGTTTATATTATTTATATTTGTTTGACGAGAATATC
TTTATTTAATTGTTATCCGCTCACAATTGCCGACAAAGGTAATTGTTATCCGCTCACAATTCAAATAAAT
AGATAGAAAAATAACAGTTTGTCGAATTTTCTTTGTAATAATTGCCTATCTTCCAGTGATAACTATCTAT
GAAACTGTTTGATACTTTTAGGTACCTACCCGGAGTGTTTCAGCCGGGTAATCTTGTTACTTATCCTTGA
TTTTCCCTTTAAGGGCGTTTATAATCCACCCTTTCGGATTGTTCTTTTCTCGTGATTTTCCGTTTAGGAG
AGCCAGTTCTCCGATAAGGTCGGTTATCTTTTCTTGTGCCGTTATGAATGTCTCTTTGTTCCGGTTTATC
TCTTCCGATGTGAAGCCGCAGGAATAACGGAGGTACTCGTACACATGGCTGTCTATCTGATATCGTGCTG
TAACCTTTGCTTGCAATTCTTTCCCTTCCAGTTCTTCATCTCTGAACTGTGGTTGATAGACCGGGTAGAA
CCTAAACCCGGTCACCTTGCTACGTTTGTTGTTTGGGTTTTCACGCACTTTCACGTAGTTGAAAGTGTAT
GGGCAGCTCTCATCAAGCGCAGCCTTTGCTGGTTTCAAAACTCTTTCCTCAAAATGATCTATTCTGTCTT
TTCCGTTCTTGTCCTTGTATTTGTCCGCAGGTATGCCAAGACGGTCTTTCAAGTTTTCAAGGGATATATC
CAAAGGGTACACCTGCCCACTCATTAACATGTAAAACCTAAGGGAATACCCAGTAGGTAGCGCAAGAGCC
TTGTTTAACTCAAATTCTCTGTACCCCTTGGCGAACTTGGTAAACACATCCCAAAGGTCGTTAGACACAC
GAAAGGTTATAATGCCAGTGCGTTTTTTATATTTTGGGTTAGATATAAATCCGCACTTCCACCATTCCTC
GTCATCTTCGTAAGTAAAAAAACGTCCTGCCAAAGAATCGAGTGCGGCTATGATTTCATTGTAATCACGT
CCGGAAAAAATAACGTCAGATACATGCATTTGTGCATCAACATCCCAAAGTCCATGCTCAAACTTGCGTT
TCGTGCCTGCATAATCTTTCAGTTTTACTCCCTTTAGTTCAGCTTGGCACGCTTCCAGTATGCGAAGAAC
TATTCTTTGTTCGTGTATGGACATGTCTTGCTGTTTTGACCATGTATATACCCATGAAACAACAACATCT
TTATTCTTGGTAATAGGTAGTTTCTTTTTCATAAACGATTGATTTGCTGCAAATATACACAATCCCCACA
TTAAAACAAAAAAAGAGGGGTAAAACTCCCAAAGTGTGGGGACTAATTTACTTTTAAACTCCCAAAGTGT
GGGGACTAAACTCCCAAAGTGTGGGGAAACACATGTTCTAATCCCTTTATTTATGGGCGTTTGCGAAGAA
GTGATAGAGCATATTACAGACGATGCTTATAACAGACAAGGGGAATTTATAGAGCTAAGTGGTTGATTTA
CTGTCGGAAAAAGAAAAACGATAGGGAAAAAGAGCAAAGCAAAACCAACCAACGGGCGGTAGGATTGGAA
ACGGGTTTTTATGGCGTGTACACGTTTGTGTACAAAATGTTTGTATTTTATTGAAATATAGCTATCTTTG
TGCTGAATTTAAAAGCAAACAGATATGGAAGCATTATCAGTAAGAGAATACCGTAACAACCTCGCAGCGT
CTTTCACCAAAGCTGACAATGGCGAGCAGGTACTAATTCGCAGGAAAAACGAGATTTACGCTTTGGTAAA
AGTTGGTCGTGAAGATTTGATGATAACCCCGGAGCTGCAAGCAAGGATTGACAAGGCAAGGGAAGAAGGT
ACCGAGGACGCGTAAACATTTACAGTTGCATGTGGCCTATTGTTTTTAGCCGTTAAATATTTTATAACTA
TTAAATAGCGATACAAATTGTTCGAAACTAATATTGTTTATATCATATATTCTCGCATGTTTTAAAGCTT
TATTAAATTGATTTTTTGTAAACAGTTTTTCGTACTCTTTGTTAACCCATTTCATTACAAAAGTTTCATA
TTTTTTTCTCTCTTTAAATGCCATTTTTGCTGGCTTTCTTTTTAATACAATTAATGTGCTATCCACTTTA
GGTTTTGGATGGAAATAATACCTAGGAATTTTTGCTAATATAGAAATATCTACCTCTGCCATTAACAGCA
ATGCTAGTGATCTGTTTGTATCTAATAACATTTTAGCAAAACCATATTCCACTATTAAATAACTTATTGT
GGCTGAACTTTCAAAAACAATTTTTCGAATTATATTTGTGCTTATGTTGTAAGGTATGCTGCCAAATATT
TTATATGGATTGTGGCTAGGAAATGTAAATTTCAGTATATCATCATTTACTATTTGATAGTTAGGATAAT
TTAAGAGCTTATTACGAGTTACCTCACATAATTTAGAATCAATTTCTATCGCCGTTACAAAATTACATCT
CTTTACCAATCCAGCAGTAAAATGACCTTTCCCTGCACCTATTTCAAAGATGTTATCTTTTTCATCTAAA
CTTATGCAATTCATTATTTTTTCTATGTGATATTTTGAAGTAATAAAATTTTGACTATCTTTTATATTTA
CTTTGTTCATTATAACCTCTCCTTAATTTATTGCATCTCTTTTCGAATATTTATGTTTTTTGAGAAAAGA
ACGTACTCATGGTTCATCCCGATATGCGTATCGGTCTGTATATCAGCAACTTTCTATGTGTTTCAACTAC
AATAGTCATCTATTCTCATCTTTCTGAGTCCACCCCCTGCAAAGCCCCTCTTTACGACATAAAAATTCGG
TCGGAAAAGGTATGCAAAAGATGTTTCTCTCTTTAAGAGAAACTCTTCGGGATGCAAAAATATGAAAATA
ACTCCAATTCACCAAATTATATAGCGACTTTTTTACAAAATGCTAAAATTTGTTGATTTCCGTCAAGCAA
TTGTTGAGCAAAAATGTCTTTTACGATAAAATGATACCTCAATATCAACTGTTTAGCAAAACGATATTTC
TCTTAAAGAGAGAAACACCTTTTTGTTCACCAATCCCCGACTTTTAATCCCGCGGCCATGATTGAAAAAG
GAAGAGTATGAGTATTCAACATTTCCGTGTCGCCCTTATTCCCTTTTTTGCGGCATTTTGCCTTCCTGTT
TTTGCTCACCCAGAAACGCTGGTGAAAGTAAAAGATGCTGAAGATCAGTTGGGTGCACGAGTGGGTTACA
TCGAACTGGATCTCAACAGCGGTAAGATCCTTGAGAGTTTTCGCCCCGAAGAACGTTTTCCAATGATGAG
CACTTTTAAAGTTCTGCTATGTGGCGCGGTATTATCCCGTATTGACGCCGGGCAAGAGCAACTCGGTCGC
CGCATACACTATTCTCAGAATGACTTGGTTGAGTACTCACCAGTCACAGAAAAGCATCTTACGGATGGCA
TGACAGTAAGAGAATTATGCAGTGCTGCCATAACCATGAGTGATAACACTGCGGCCAACTTACTTCTGAC
AACGATCGGAGGACCGAAGGAGCTAACCGCTTTTTTGCACAACATGGGGGATCATGTAACTCGCCTTGAT
CGTTGGGAACCGGAGCTGAATGAAGCCATACCAAACGACGAGCGTGACACCACGATGCCTGTAGCAATGG
CAACAACGTTGCGCAAACTATTAACTGGCGAACTACTTACTCTAGCTTCCCGGCAACAATTAATAGACTG
GATGGAGGCGGATAAAGTTGCAGGACCACTTCTGCGCTCGGCCCTTCCGGCTGGCTGGTTTATTGCTGAT
AAATCTGGAGCCGGTGAGCGTGGGTCTCGCGGTATCATTGCAGCACTGGGGCCAGATGGTAAGCCCTCCC
GTATCGTAGTTATCTACACGACGGGGAGTCAGGCAACTATGGATGAACGAAATAGACAGATCGCTGAGAT
AGGTGCCTCACTGATTAAGCATTGGTAACTGTCAGACCAAGTTTACTCATAACGCGT
